Addgene plasmid #237628: pRK5_msfGFP-HMGB1-Mut-MtoED
Purpose: For overexpression of msfGFP-HMGB1-Mut-MtoED
Depositing lab: Denes Hnisz. Depositing organization: Max Planck Institute for Molecular Genetics. Publication: Probing condensate microenvironments with a micropeptide killswitch. Zhang Y, Stoppelkamp I, Fernandez-Pernas P, Allram M, Charman M, Magalhaes AP, Piedavent-Salomon M, Sommer G, Sung YC, Meyer K, Grams N, Halko E, Dongre S, Meierhofer D, Malszycki M, Ilik IA, Aktas T, Kraushar ML, Vastenhouw N, Weitzman MD, Grebien F, Niskanen H, Hnisz D. Nature. 2025 Jun 4. doi: 10.1038/s41586-025-09141-5. PubMed 40468084.
Backbone
  Vector backbone: pRK5
  Vector type: Mammalian Expression
Growth in bacteria
  Bacterial resistance: Ampicillin, 100 μg/mL
  Growth temperature: 37°C
  Growth strain: DH5alpha
  Copy number: High Copy
Gene/Insert
  Gene/Insert name: HMGB1-Mut-MtoED
  Species: H. sapiens (human)
  Mutation: M to ET
  Entrez Gene: HMGB1 (a.k.a. HMG-1, HMG1, HMG3, SBP-1)
  Tag / fusion protein: msfGFP (N terminal on insert)
  Cloning method: Gibson Cloning
Terms and licenses: Academic/Nonprofit Terms; Industry Terms: Not Available to Industry
How to cite: pRK5_msfGFP-HMGB1-Mut-MtoED was a gift from Denes Hnisz (Addgene plasmid # 237628 ; http://n2t.net/addgene:237628 ; RRID:Addgene_237628)
