[The description below was written by a language model from this plasmid's Addgene catalogue record and pLannotate feature annotations shown in this document.]
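Description:
pRK5_msfGFP-HMGB1-Mut-MtoED is a 6,060 bp mammalian expression plasmid built on the pRK5 backbone for overexpressing a fluorescently tagged variant of human HMGB1. It is propagated in E. coli as a high-copy plasmid through a ColE1/pUC-type origin and selected with ampicillin via the β-lactamase gene and its own promoter. The backbone also carries an M13 phage origin for single-stranded DNA production. Various vestigial fragments are present as well (lacZα, lacI, rop, bom, and the lac promoter/operator), and these have no evident role in the construct's use.

The expression cassette is driven by the human cytomegalovirus immediate early enhancer and promoter, followed by a fragment of CMV intron A and an SP6 promoter that could support in vitro transcription. The open reading frame places monomeric superfolder GFP (msfGFP, matched by the annotation software to the related SiriusGFP) at the N terminus of HMGB1, and transcripts are terminated by an SV40 polyadenylation signal. An SV40 enhancer/early promoter region lies downstream. A short fragment resembling an IgH signal sequence is annotated upstream of the GFP, which is probably a backbone remnant rather than a functional secretion signal.

The HMGB1 annotation covers only part of the interval between the GFP and the poly(A) signal, consistent with a mutant whose downstream portion diverges from the wild-type protein. The record is inconsistent about the substitution itself, since the name says "MtoED" while the mutation field reads "M to ET", and it does not define the underlying "Mut" allele. The construct comes from a study probing biomolecular condensate microenvironments. It is suited to transient expression in mammalian cells to image the localization and behaviour of the tagged variant.
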