Features (pLannotate 1.2.2; 21 found; start..end, strand, type, name):
     14..393     +  enhancer       CMV enhancer: human cytomegalovirus immediate early enhancer
    394..597     +  promoter       CMV promoter: human cytomegalovirus (CMV) immediate early promoter
    733..776     +  intron         CMV intron (fragment): modified intron A from human cytomegalovirus
    828..846     +  promoter       SP6 promoter: promoter for bacteriophage SP6 RNA polymerase
    850..887     +  CDS            IgH signal sequence (fragment): signal sequence from the mouse immunoglobulin heavy chain variable region
    939..1653    +  CDS            SiriusGFP (fragment): enhanced GFP (EGFP) derivative that exhibits robust folding and enhanced photostability (Zhong et al., 2019) mammalian codon-optimized
   1659..2201    +  CDS            HMGB1 (fragment): HMGB1_BOVIN - Also known as HMG1. Experimental evidence at protein level: Swiss-Prot protein existence level 1. In the extracellular compartment (following either active secretion or passive release)involved in regulation of the inflammatory response. Fully reduced HGMB1 (which subsequently gets oxidized after release) in association with CXCL12 mediates the recruitment of inflammatory cells during the initial phase of tissue injury; the CXCL12:HMGB1 complex triggers CXCR4 homodimerization (By similarity). Induces the migration of monocyte-derived immature dendritic cells and seems to regulate
   2373..2507    +  polyA_signal   SV40 poly(A) signal: SV40 polyadenylation signal
   2576..2933    +  promoter       SV40 promoter: SV40 enhancer and early promoter
   2952..3106    +  CDS            lacZα (fragment): LacZα fragment of β-galactosidase; lacZ fragment
   3112..3163    -  misc_feature   bom (fragment): basis of mobility region from pBR322
   3182..3562    +  rep_origin     M13 ori (sequence partly withheld): M13 bacteriophage origin of replication; arrow indicates direction of (+) strand synthesis
   3638..3687    -  misc_feature   bom (fragment): basis of mobility region from pBR322
   3789..3824    -  CDS            rop (fragment): Rop protein, which maintains plasmids at low copy number; rop
   3919..4023    +  promoter       AmpR promoter: bla
   4024..4884    +  CDS            AmpR: β-lactamase; bla; confers resistance to ampicillin, carbenicillin, and related antibiotics
   5055..5643    +  rep_origin     ori: high-copy-number ColE1/pMB1/pBR322/pUC origin of replication
   5826..5918    +  CDS            lacI (fragment): lac repressor; lacI; The lac repressor binds to the lac operator to inhibit transcription in E. coli. This inhibition can be relieved by adding lactose or isopropyl-β-D-thiogalactopyranoside (IPTG).
   5931..5952    +  protein_bind   CAP binding site: CAP binding activates transcription in the presence of cAMP. E. coli catabolite activator protein
   5967..5997    +  promoter       lac promoter: promoter for the E. coli lac operon
   6005..6021    +  protein_bind   lac operator: The lac repressor binds to the lac operator to inhibit transcription in E. coli. This inhibition can be relieved by adding lactose or isopropyl-β-D-thiogalactopyranoside (IPTG). lac repressor encoded by lacI
>Addgene plasmid #237628 | pRK5_msfGFP-HMGB1-Mut-MtoED | addgene full sequence | sequence record 471724 | Addgene NGS Result
TTCGAGCTCGCCCGACATTGATTATTGACTAGTTATTAATAGTAATCAATTACGGGGTCATTAGTTCATA
GCCCATATATGGAGTTCCGCGTTACATAACTTACGGTAAATGGCCCGCCTGGCTGACCGCCCAACGACCC
CCGCCCATTGACGTCAATAATGACGTATGTTCCCATAGTAACGCCAATAGGGACTTTCCATTGACGTCAA
TGGGTGGAGTATTTACGGTAAACTGCCCACTTGGCAGTACATCAAGTGTATCATATGCCAAGTACGCCCC
CTATTGACGTCAATGACGGTAAATGGCCCGCCTGGCATTATGCCCAGTACATGACCTTATGGGACTTTCC
TACTTGGCAGTACATCTACGTATTAGTCATCGCTATTACCATGGTGATGCGGTTTTGGCAGTACATCAAT
GGGCGTGGATAGCGGTTTGACTCACGGGGATTTCCAAGTCTCCACCCCATTGACGTCAATGGGAGTTTGT
TTTGGCACCAAAATCAACGGGACTTTCCAAAATGTCGTAACAACTCCGCCCCATTGACGCAAATGGGCGG
TAGGCGTGTACGGTGGGAGGTCTATATAAGCAGAGCTCGTTTAGTGAACCGTCAGATCGCCTGGAGACGC
CATCCACGCTGTTTTGACCTCCATAGAAGACACCGGGACCGATCCAGCCTCCGCGGCCGGGAACGGTGCA
TTGGAACGCGGATTCCCCGTGCCAAGAGTGACGTAAGTACCGCCTATAGAGTCTATAGGCCCACCCCCTT
GGCTTCGTTAGAACGCGGCTACAATTAATACATAACCTTATGTATCATACACATACGATTTAGGTGACAC
TATAGAATAACATCCACTTTGCCTTTCTCTCCACAGGTGTCCACTCCCAGGTCCAACTGCACCTCGGTTC
TATCGATTGAATTCGTACCGGTGCCACCATGGTGAGCAAGGGCGAGGAGCTGTTCACCGGGGTGGTGCCC
ATCCTGGTCGAGCTGGACGGCGACGTAAACGGCCACAAGTTCAGCGTGCGCGGCGAGGGCGAGGGCGATG
CCACCAACGGCAAGCTGACCCTGAAGTTCATCTGCACCACCGGCAAGCTGCCCGTGCCCTGGCCCACCCT
CGTGACCACCCTGACCTACGGCGTGCAGTGCTTCAGCCGCTACCCCGACCACATGAAGCAGCACGACTTC
TTCAAGTCCGCCATGCCCGAAGGCTACGTCCAGGAGCGCACCATCTCCTTCAAGGACGACGGCACCTACA
AGACCCGCGCCGAGGTGAAGTTCGAGGGCGACACCCTGGTGAACCGCATCGAGCTGAAGGGCATCGACTT
CAAGGAGGACGGCAACATCCTGGGGCACAAGCTGGAGTACAACTTCAACAGCCACAACGTCTATATCACG
GCCGACAAGCAGAAGAACGGCATCAAGGCGAACTTCAAGATCCGCCACAACGTCGAGGACGGCAGCGTGC
AGCTCGCCGACCACTACCAGCAGAACACCCCCATCGGCGACGGCCCCGTGCTGCTGCCCGACAACCACTA
CCTGAGCACCCAGTCCAAGCTGAGCAAAGACCCCAACGAGAAGCGCGATCACATGGTCCTGCTGGAGTTC
GTGACCGCCGCCGGGATCACTCTCGGCATGGACGAGCTGTACACGGCGATGGGCAAAGGAGATCCTAAGA
AGCCGAGAGGCAAAATGTCATCATATGCATTTTTTGTGCAAACTTGTCGGGAGGAGCATAAGAAGAAGCA
CCCAGATGCTTCAGTCAACTTCTCAGAGTTTTCTAAGAAGTGCTCAGAGAGGTGGAAGACCATGTCTGCT
AAAGAGAAAGGAAAATTTGAAGATATGGCAAAAGCGGACAAGGCCCGTTATGAAAGAGAAATGAAAACCT
ATATCCCTCCCAAAGGGGAGACAAAAAAGAAGTTCAAGGATCCCAATGCACCCAAGAGGCCTCCTTCGGC
CTTCTTCCTCTTCTGCTCTGAGTATCGCCCAAAAATCAAAGGAGAACATCCTGGCCTGTCCATTGGTGAT
GTTGCGAAGAAACTGGGAGAGATGTGGAATAACACTGCTGCAGATGACAAGCAGCCTTATGAAAAGAAGG
CTGCGAAGCTGAAGGAAAAATATGAAAAGGATATTGCTGCATATCGAGCTAAAGGAAAGCCTGATGCAGC
AAAAAAGGGAGTTGTCAAGGCTGAAAAAAGCAAGAAAAGGAAGAGGAGGAAGATGAGGAAGATGAAGAGG
ATGAGGAGGAGGAGGAAGATGAAGAAGATGAAGATGAAGAAGAAGGAAGATGAGGATAATAAGTTGGTTC
TAGCGCAGTTCTTCTTCTCCTGTCTATAAAGTCGACCTGCAGAAGCTTGGCCGCCATGGCCCAACTTGTT
TATTGCAGCTTATAATGGTTACAAATAAAGCAATAGCATCACAAATTTCACAAATAAAGCATTTTTTTCA
CTGCATTCTAGTTGTGGTTTGTCCAAACTCATCAATGTATCTTATCATGTCTGGATCGGGAATTAATTCG
GCGCAGCACCATGGCCTGAAATAACCTCTGAAAGAGGAACTTGGTTAGGTACCTTCTGAGGCGGAAAGAA
CCAGCTGTGGAATGTGTGTCAGTTAGGGTGTGGAAAGTCCCCAGGCTCCCCAGCAGGCAGAAGTATGCAA
AGCATGCATCTCAATTAGTCAGCAACCAGGTGTGGAAAGTCCCCAGGCTCCCCAGCAGGCAGAAGTATGC
AAAGCATGCATCTCAATTAGTCAGCAACCATAGTCCCGCCCCTAACTCCGCCCATCCCGCCCCTAACTCC
GCCCAGTTCCGCCCATTCTCCGCCCCATGGCTGACTAATTTTTTTTATTTATGCAGAGGCCGAGGCCGCC
TCGGCCTCTGAGCTATTCCAGAAGTAGTGAGGAGGCTTTTTTGGAGGCCTAGGCTTTTGCAAAAAGCTGT
TAACAGCTTGGCACTGGCCGTCGTTTTACAACGTCGTGACTGGGAAAACCCTGGCGTTACCCAACTTAAT
CGCCTTGCAGCACATCCCCCTTTCGCCAGCTGGCGTAATAGCGAAGAGGCCCGCACCGATCGCCCTTCCC
AACAGTTGCGCAGCCTGAATGGCGAATGGCGCCTGATGCGGTATTTTCTCCTTACGCATCTGTGCGGTAT
TTCACACCGCATA
[142 nt withheld, positions 3164-3305]
C
[141 nt withheld, positions 3307-3447]
CCTTTGACGTTGGAGTCCACGTTCTTT
[37 nt withheld, positions 3475-3511]
ACCCTATCTCGGGCTATTCTTTTGATTTATAAGGGATTTTGCCGATTTCGGCCTATTGGTTAAAAAATGA
GCTGATTTAACAAAAATTTAACGCGAATTTTAACAAAATATTAACGTTTACAATTTTATGGTGCACTCTC
AGTACAATCTGCTCTGATGCCGCATAGTTAAGCCAGCCCCGACACCCGCCAACACCCGCTGACGCGCCCT
GACGGGCTTGTCTGCTCCCGGCATCCGCTTACAGACAAGCTGTGACCGTCTCCGGGAGCTGCATGTGTCA
GAGGTTTTCACCGTCATCACCGAAACGCGCGAGACGAAAGGGCCTCGTGATACGCCTATTTTTATAGGTT
AATGTCATGATAATAATGGTTTCTTAGACGTCAGGTGGCACTTTTCGGGGAAATGTGCGCGGAACCCCTA
TTTGTTTATTTTTCTAAATACATTCAAATATGTATCCGCTCATGAGACAATAACCCTGATAAATGCTTCA
ATAATATTGAAAAAGGAAGAGTATGAGTATTCAACATTTCCGTGTCGCCCTTATTCCCTTTTTTGCGGCA
TTTTGCCTTCCTGTTTTTGCTCACCCAGAAACGCTGGTGAAAGTAAAAGATGCTGAAGATCAGTTGGGTG
CACGAGTGGGTTACATCGAACTGGATCTCAACAGCGGTAAGATCCTTGAGAGTTTTCGCCCCGAAGAACG
TTTTCCAATGATGAGCACTTTTAAAGTTCTGCTATGTGGCGCGGTATTATCCCGTATTGACGCCGGGCAA
GAGCAACTCGGTCGCCGCATACACTATTCTCAGAATGACTTGGTTGAGTACTCACCAGTCACAGAAAAGC
ATCTTACGGATGGCATGACAGTAAGAGAATTATGCAGTGCTGCCATAACCATGAGTGATAACACTGCGGC
CAACTTACTTCTGACAACGATCGGAGGACCGAAGGAGCTAACCGCTTTTTTGCACAACATGGGGGATCAT
GTAACTCGCCTTGATCGTTGGGAACCGGAGCTGAATGAAGCCATACCAAACGACGAGCGTGACACCACGA
TGCCTGTAGCAATGGCAACAACGTTGCGCAAACTATTAACTGGCGAACTACTTACTCTAGCTTCCCGGCA
ACAATTAATAGACTGGATGGAGGCGGATAAAGTTGCAGGACCACTTCTGCGCTCGGCCCTTCCGGCTGGC
TGGTTTATTGCTGATAAATCTGGAGCCGGTGAGCGTGGGTCTCGCGGTATCATTGCAGCACTGGGGCCAG
ATGGTAAGCCCTCCCGTATCGTAGTTATCTACACGACGGGGAGTCAGGCAACTATGGATGAACGAAATAG
ACAGATCGCTGAGATAGGTGCCTCACTGATTAAGCATTGGTAACTGTCAGACCAAGTTTACTCATATATA
CTTTAGATTGATTTAAAACTTCATTTTTAATTTAAAAGGATCTAGGTGAAGATCCTTTTTGATAATCTCA
TGACCAAAATCCCTTAACGTGAGTTTTCGTTCCACTGAGCGTCAGACCCCGTAGAAAAGATCAAAGGATC
TTCTTGAGATCCTTTTTTTCTGCGCGTAATCTGCTGCTTGCAAACAAAAAAACCACCGCTACCAGCGGTG
GTTTGTTTGCCGGATCAAGAGCTACCAACTCTTTTTCCGAAGGTAACTGGCTTCAGCAGAGCGCAGATAC
CAAATACTGTTCTTCTAGTGTAGCCGTAGTTAGGCCACCACTTCAAGAACTCTGTAGCACCGCCTACATA
CCTCGCTCTGCTAATCCTGTTACCAGTGGCTGCTGCCAGTGGCGATAAGTCGTGTCTTACCGGGTTGGAC
TCAAGACGATAGTTACCGGATAAGGCGCAGCGGTCGGGCTGAACGGGGGGTTCGTGCACACAGCCCAGCT
TGGAGCGAACGACCTACACCGAACTGAGATACCTACAGCGTGAGCTATGAGAAAGCGCCACGCTTCCCGA
AGGGAGAAAGGCGGACAGGTATCCGGTAAGCGGCAGGGTCGGAACAGGAGAGCGCACGAGGGAGCTTCCA
GGGGGAAACGCCTGGTATCTTTATAGTCCTGTCGGGTTTCGCCACCTCTGACTTGAGCGTCGATTTTTGT
GATGCTCGTCAGGGGGGCGGAGCCTATGGAAAAACGCCAGCAACGCGGCCTTTTTACGGTTCCTGGCCTT
TTGCTGGCCTTTTGCTCACATGTTCTTTCCTGCGTTATCCCCTGATTCTGTGGATAACCGTATTACCGCC
TTTGAGTGAGCTGATACCGCTCGCCGCAGCCGAACGACCGAGCGCAGCGAGTCAGTGAGCGAGGAAGCGG
AAGAGCGCCCAATACGCAAACCGCCTCTCCCCGCGCGTTGGCCGATTCATTAATGCAGCTGGCACGACAG
GTTTCCCGACTGGAAAGCGGGCAGTGAGCGCAACGCAATTAATGTGAGTTAGCTCACTCATTAGGCACCC
CAGGCTTTACACTTTATGCTTCCGGCTCGTATGTTGTGTGGAATTGTGAGCGGATAACAATTTCACACAG
GAAACAGCTATGACATGATTACGAATTAA
